>Addgene plasmid #107667 | BMR1_01g03335-bio-His | addgene full sequence | sequence record 211173 | Addgene NGS Result
CATGTTGACATTGATTATTGACTAGTTATTAATAGTAATCAATTACGGGGTCATTAGTTCATAGCCCATA
TATGGAGTTCCGCGTTACATAACTTACGGTAAATGGCCCGCCTGGCTGACCGCCCAACGACCCCCGCCCA
TTGACGTCAATAATGACGTATGTTCCCATAGTAACGCCAATAGGGACTTTCCATTGACGTCAATGGGTGG
AGTATTTACGGTAAACTGCCCACTTGGCAGTACATCAAGTGTATCATATGCCAAGTCCGCCCCCTATTGA
CGTCAATGACGGTAAATGGCCCGCCTGGCATTATGCCCAGTACATGACCTTACGGGACTTTCCTACTTGG
CAGTACATCTACGTATTAGTCATCGCTATTACCATGGTGATGCGGTTTTGGCAGTACACCAATGGGCGTG
GATAGCGGTTTGACTCACGGGGATTTCCAAGTCTCCACCCCATTGACGTCAATGGGAGTTTGTTTTGGCA
CCAAAATCAACGGGACTTTCCAAAATGTCGTAATAACCCCGCCCCGTTGACGCAAATGGGCGGTAGGCGT
GTACGGTGGGAGGTCTATATAAGCAGAGCTCGTTTAGTGAACCGTCAGATCCTCACTCTCTTCCGCATCG
CTGTCTGCGAGGGCCAGCTGTTGGGCTCGCGGTTGAGGACAAACTCTTCGCGGTCTTTCCAGTACTCTTG
GATCGGAAACCCGTCGGCCTCCGAACGGTACTCCGCCACCGAGGGACCTGAGCGAGTCCGCATCGACCGG
ATCGGAAAACCTCTCGAGAAAGGCGTCTAACCAGTCACAGTCGCAAGGTAGGCTGAGCACCGTGGCGGGC
GGCAGCGGGTGGCGGTCGGGGTTGTTTCTGGCGGAGGTGCTGCTGATGATGTAATTAAAGTAGGCGGTCT
TGAGACGGCGGATGGTCGAGGTGAGGTGTGGCAGGCTTGAGATCCAGCTGTTGGGGTGAGTACTCCCTCT
CAAAAGCGGGCATTACTTCTGCGCTAAGATTGTCAGTTTCCAAAAACGAGGAGGATTTGATATTCACCTG
GCCCGATCTGGCCATACACTTGAGTGACAATGACATCCACTTTGCCTTTCTCTCCACAGGTGTCCACTCC
CAGGTCCAAGTTTGCCACCATGGAGTTTCAGACCCAGGTACTCATGTCCCTGCTGCTCTGCATGTCTGGT
GCGGCCGCCGAGTTTGAGTCTGGCGGCCTGAAGCTGGACCTGATCGGCGAGGTGGCCGACTACGGCGACT
TCTACGGCAAGAACGAGATCAATATCTTCACCTTCCTGTACTACAAGAGCAACGACCTGTACAAGAACAC
CGTGATCGTGTACAGCCTGGACAAGAAGAAGAACAAATACGAGATCAGCTACATGTTCGAGTTCGAGCAC
CAGGGCTTTTGCGAGGGCATGATCGTGACCGACTGGACCATGGACAGCCGGGTGGACGCCCTGCTGTACC
TGCGGGACGAGAAGGGCATCTACATCGTGGGCCTGGCCCAGAGCGCCCCCATCGACGAGGTGGAATTCTC
TATCGCCTGGACCAGCCGGGATCTGATCGGCCCCTACCTGCAGCACGAGAACGGCAACATCCAGCTGGCC
CCCGAGGAAAGCCGGCACAACAGCAACATCCACCCCCTGCTGTGCGACATCAACGGCGACGGCAGAGTGG
ACATGATCACCCAGGGCCACGACGGCACCCGGGTCGTGTGGATCAACGACGGCAAGGTGTTCATCCCCTA
CGCCTGGGACGACGTGCCCAACGTCCGCTTCGTGAAGTACGACCTGGGCATGCTGCAGGACGAGGACCAG
AACGAGAACGTGGGCGGCAACACCGACAACGTGCAGCTGCTGAATATCGCCGTGCCCCACAGCAACGGCT
TCGTGGACATCAATGGCGATTGCAGACCCGACCTGCTGTTCACCGTGGGCACCGATAATGTGCACATGAT
TGAGATCTGGCTGAGCGACGTGGAAGTGGGCGAGAATGTGGTGGTCACCAACTACCGGCAGATCGAGAAG
CTGCAGCTGCCCGTGCACCCCGGCCAGCTGATCTTCGCCGATTTCAATGGCGACGGCTCCATCGACATCG
GCATCCCCAGCTGCATCCCCGACGAGGGCAGCAAGAACTGCATCAGCAGCAGCTTCAACATCATGTTCAA
CCACCAGCAGCCCCTGTGCAACAACCTGTGGAAGGACAGCACCGTGAAGTGCCGGAAGCCCACCGAGCTG
TGCACCAAGACCCCCTTCGAGATCAGCAAGTACCAGGTGGTCAAGTTCGACAACAGCGAGGTGTCCGGCG
CCAACGACTTCGTGTACATGAACAACGCCAACTTCGGCAATATCCTGCGGCTGGCCTACGGCGATTTCGA
CCTGGACGGCTACCCCGACCTGGCCTTTATCGCCAGCAACGTGGCCAGCCCCGAGCCCAGCATCGTGGTG
TACAAGAATATGCTGTTCGACAAGGACAGCCGCTTCGTGCTGGTCAAGAGCATCCCCATCGAGAACTCTA
AGTACGACTACCGGCTGAGCTTCTTCGACGTGTTCGAGGACGGCGACCTGAACGTGATCCTGTTCGGCCT
GCCCAACGAGGAACAGCTGGGCAACAACATCTTCGTGAAGGCCAACGAGGACGAGAGCCCCAAGGACGGC
GAGAACTGCGAGGAAAAGAAGGACAAGAAAGAATACGACATGAGCAAATACGACATCAAGTACCTGCCCT
TCGAGAGCTACAAGTGGAACGTGAAAGAGTTCGGCCTGTTCCTGAAGGCCAGCAGCATCGGCCCCCTGAG
CCACATCCATTTTCAGGACGACATCAACTTCGAGACAAACATCCACGGCCCCGTGTTCGTGATCACCGTG
TCCGATATCTACGGCGAGAAGGCCCCCAGACAGGCCATCCAGAGGCCCCTGAGCGGCTACCTGCCCCTGC
AGCTCCCCTACGTGATCTTCGGCCTGGGCAACACCAACAATTACGTGGAAGAGTTCTACCTGGGAATGCC
CAGCGCCAGCCACGACTACAAGGACATGTGGATCAGCATCATCCCCAACTGCTTTGTGATCGCCGTGACC
TTCCCCCTGGACATCCCCTCCAAGTGGAATCTGAAGCTGAGCATCAACCCCGCTGGCGCGCCGTCGACCT
CCATCACGGCCTATAAGAGTGAGGGGGAGTCAGCGGAGTTCTCCTTCCCACTCAACCTTGGAGAGGAAAG
CCTGCAGGGAGAGTTGAGATGGAAGGCAGAGAAGGCTCCTTCTTCCCAGTCCTGGATCACCTTCTCCCTA
AAGAACCAAAAGGTGTCTGTGCAGAAGTCTACTAGCAACCCCAAGTTCCAGCTGTCCGAAACGCTCCCAC
TCACCCTTCAGATACCCCAGGTCTCCCTTCAGTTTGCTGGTTCTGGCAACCTGACCCTGACTCTGGACAG
AGGGATACTGTATCAGGAAGTGAACCTGGTGGTGATGAAAGTGACTCAGCCCGACAGCAACACTTTGACC
TGTGAGGTGATGGGACCCACCTCACCCAAGATGAGACTGATCTTGAAGCAGGAGAATCAGGAGGCCAGGG
TCTCCAGGCAGGAGAAAGTGATTCAAGTGCAGGCCCCTGAAGCAGGGGTGTGGCAATGTCTACTGAGTGA
AGGTGAAGAGGTCAAGATGGACTCCAAGATCCAGGTTTTATCCAAAGGGTTGAATTCCGGCAGCCTGCAC
CACATCCTGGACGCCCAGAAGATGCTGTGGAACCACAGGGACAGGAACCTGCCTCCTCTGGCCCCTCTGG
GCCCCCACCACCATCACCACCATTGAGTCTAGACACGTGATTAATTAAGGATCCCCCGACCTCGACCTCT
GGCTAATAAAGGAAATTTATTTTCATTGCAATAGTGTGTTGGAATTTTTTGTGTCTCTCACTCGGAAGGA
CATATGGGAGGGCAAATCATTTGGTCGAGATCCCTCGGAGATCTCTAGCTAGAGGATCGATCCCCGCCCC
GGACGAACTAAACCTGACTACGACATCTCTGCCCCTTCTTCGCGGGGCAGTGCATGTAATCCCTTCAGTT
GGTTGGTACAACTTGCCAACTGGGCCCTGTTCCACATGTGACACGGGGGGGGACCAAACACAAAGGGGTT
CTCTGACTGTAGTTGACATCCTTATAAATGGATGTGCACATTTGCCAACACTGAGTGGCTTTCATCCTGG
AGCAGACTTTGCAGTCTGTGGACTGCAACACAACATTGCCTTTATGTGTAACTCTTGGCTGAAGCTCTTA
CACCAATGCTGGGGGACATGTACCTCCCAGGGGCCCAGGAAGACTACGGGAGGCTACACCAACGTCAATC
AGAGGGGCCTGTGTAGCTACCGATAAGCGGACCCTCAAGAGGGCATTAGCAATAGTGTTTATAAGGCCCC
CTTGTTAACCCTAAACGGGTAGCATATGCTTCCCGGGTAGTAGTATATACTATCCAGACTAACCCTAATT
CAATAGCATATGTTACCCAACGGGAAGCATATGCTATCGAATTAGGGTTAGTAAAAGGGTCCTAAGGAAC
AGCGATATCTCCCACCCCATGAGCTGTCACGGTTTTATTTACATGGGGTCAGGATTCCACGAGGGTAGTG
AACCATTTTAGTCACAAGGGCAGTGGCTGAAGATCAAGGAGCGGGCAGTGAACTCTCCTGAATCTTCGCC
TGCTTCTTCATTCTCCTTCGTTTAGCTAATAGAATAACTGCTGAGTTGTGAACAGTAAGGTGTATGTGAG
GTGCTCGAAAACAAGGTTTCAGGTGACGCCCCCAGAATAAAATTTGGACGGGGGGTTCAGTGGTGGCATT
GTGCTATGACACCAATATAACCCTCACAAACCCCTTGGGCAATAAATACTAGTGTAGGAATGAAACATTC
TGAATATCTTTAACAATAGAAATCCATGGGGTGGGGACAAGCCGTAAAGACTGGATGTCCATCTCACACG
AATTTATGGCTATGGGCAACACATAATCCTAGTGCAATATGATACTGGGGTTATTAAGATGTGTCCCAGG
CAGGGACCAAGACAGGTGAACCATGTTGTTACACTCTATTTGTAACAAGGGGAAAGAGAGTGGACGCCGA
CAGCAGCGGACTCCACTGGTTGTCTCTAACACCCCCGAAAATTAAACGGGGCTCCACGCCAATGGGGCCC
ATAAACAAAGACAAGTGGCCACTCTTTTTTTTGAAATTGTGGAGTGGGGGCACGCGTCAGCCCCCACACG
CCGCCCTGCGGTTTTGGACTGTAAAATAAGGGTGTAATAACTTGGCTGATTGTAACCCCGCTAACCACTG
CGGTCAAACCACTTGCCCACAAAACCACTAATGGCACCCCGGGGAATACCTGCATAAGTAGGTGGGCGGG
CCAAGATAGGGGCGCGATTGCTGCGATCTGGAGGACAAATTACACACACTTGCGCCTGAGCGCCAAGCAC
AGGGTTGTTGGTCCTCATATTCACGAGGTCGCTGAGAGCACGGTGGGCTAATGTTGCCATGGGTAGCATA
TACTACCCAAATATCTGGATAGCATATGCTATCCTAATCTATATCTGGGTAGCATAGGCTATCCTAATCT
ATATCTGGGTAGCATATGCTATCCTAATCTATATCTGGGTAGTATATGCTATCCTAATTTATATCTGGGT
AGCATAGGCTATCCTAATCTATATCTGGGTAGCATATGCTATCCTAATCTATATCTGGGTAGTATATGCT
ATCCTAATCTGTATCCGGGTAGCATATGCTATCCTAATAGAGATTAGGGTAGTATATGCTATCCTAATTT
ATATCTGGGTAGCATATACTACCCAAATATCTGGATAGCATATGCTATCCTAATCTATATCTGGGTAGCA
TATGCTATCCTAATCTATATCTGGGTAGCATAGGCTATCCTAATCTATATCTGGGTAGCATATGCTATCC
TAATCTATATCTGGGTAGTATATGCTATCCTAATTTATATCTGGGTAGCATAGGCTATCCTAATCTATAT
CTGGGTAGCATATGCTATCCTAATCTATATCTGGGTAGTATATGCTATCCTAATCTGTATCCGGGTAGCA
TATGCTATCCTCATGATAAGCTGTCAAACATGAGAATTTTCTTGAAGACGAAAGGGCCTCGTGATACGCC
TATTTTTATAGGTTAATGTCATGATAATAATGGTTTCTTAGACGTCAGGTGGCACTTTTCGGGGAAATGT
GCGCGGAACCCCTATTTGTTTATTTTTCTAAATACATTCAAATATGTATCCGCTCATGAGACAATAACCC
TGATAAATGCTTCAATAATATTGAAAAAGGAAGAGTATGAGTATTCAACATTTCCGTGTCGCCCTTATTC
CCTTTTTTGCGGCATTTTGCCTTCCTGTTTTTGCTCACCCAGAAACGCTGGTGAAAGTAAAAGATGCTGA
AGATCAGTTGGGTGCACGAGTGGGTTACATCGAACTGGATCTCAACAGCGGTAAGATCCTTGAGAGTTTT
CGCCCCGAAGAACGTTTTCCAATGATGAGCACTTTTAAAGTTCTGCTATGTGGCGCGGTATTATCCCGTG
TTGACGCCGGGCAAGAGCAACTCGGTCGCCGCATACACTATTCTCAGAATGACTTGGTTGAGTACTCACC
AGTCACAGAAAAGCATCTTACGGATGGCATGACAGTAAGAGAATTATGCAGTGCTGCCATAACCATGAGT
GATAACACTGCGGCCAACTTACTTCTGACAACGATCGGAGGACCGAAGGAGCTAACCGCTTTTTTGCACA
ACATGGGGGATCATGTAACTCGCCTTGATCGTTGGGAACCGGAGCTGAATGAAGCCATACCAAACGACGA
GCGTGACACCACGATGCCTGCAGCAATGGCAACAACGTTGCGCAAACTATTAACTGGCGAACTACTTACT
CTAGCTTCCCGGCAACAATTAATAGACTGGATGGAGGCGGATAAAGTTGCAGGACCACTTCTGCGCTCGG
CCCTTCCGGCTGGCTGGTTTATTGCTGATAAATCTGGAGCCGGTGAGCGTGGGTCTCGCGGTATCATTGC
AGCACTGGGGCCAGATGGTAAGCCCTCCCGTATCGTAGTTATCTACACGACGGGGAGTCAGGCAACTATG
GATGAACGAAATAGACAGATCGCTGAGATAGGTGCCTCACTGATTAAGCATTGGTAACTGTCAGACCAAG
TTTACTCATATATACTTTAGATTGATTTAAAACTTCATTTTTAATTTAAAAGGATCTAGGTGAAGATCCT
TTTTGATAATCTCATGACCAAAATCCCTTAACGTGAGTTTTCGTTCCACTGAGCGTCAGACCCCGTAGAA
AAGATCAAAGGATCTTCTTGAGATCCTTTTTTTCTGCGCGTAATCTGCTGCTTGCAAACAAAAAAACCAC
CGCTACCAGCGGTGGTTTGTTTGCCGGATCAAGAGCTACCAACTCTTTTTCCGAAGGTAACTGGCTTCAG
CAGAGCGCAGATACCAAATACTGTTCTTCTAGTGTAGCCGTAGTTAGGCCACCACTTCAAGAACTCTGTA
GCACCGCCTACATACCTCGCTCTGCTAATCCTGTTACCAGTGGCTGCTGCCAGTGGCGATAAGTCGTGTC
TTACCGGGTTGGACTCAAGACGATAGTTACCGGATAAGGCGCAGCGGTCGGGCTGAACGGGGGGTTCGTG
CACACAGCCCAGCTTGGAGCGAACGACCTACACCGAACTGAGATACCTACAGCGTGAGCTATGAGAAAGC
GCCACGCTTCCCGAAGGGAGAAAGGCGGACAGGTATCCGGTAAGCGGCAGGGTCGGAACAGGAGAGCGCA
CGAGGGAGCTTCCAGGGGGAAACGCCTGGTATCTTTATAGTCCTGTCGGGTTTCGCCACCTCTGACTTGA
GCGTCGATTTTTGTGATGCTCGTCAGGGGGGCGGAGCCTATGGAAAAACGCCAGCAACGCGGCCTTTTTA
CGGTTCCTGGCCTTTTGCTGGCCTTTTGCTCACATGTTCTTTCCTGCGTTATCCCCTGATTCTGTGGATA
ACCGTATTACCGCCTTTGAGTGAGCTGATACCGCTCGCCGCAGCCGAACGACCGAGCGCAGCGAGTCAGT
GAGCGAGGAAGCGGAAGAGCGCCCAATACGCAAACCGCCTCTCCCCGCGCGTTGGCCGATTCATTAATGC
AGCTGGCACGACAGGTTTCCCGACTGGAAAGCGGGCAGTGAGCGCAACGCAATTAATGTGAGTTAGCTCA
CTCATTAGGCACCCCAGGCTTTACACTTTATGCTTCCGGCTCGTATGTTGTGTGGAATTGTGAGCGGATA
ACAATTTCACACAGGAAACAGCTATGACCATGATTACGCCAAGCTCTAGCTAGAGGTCGACCAATTCTCA
TGTTTGACAGCTTATCATCGCAGATCCGGGCAACGTTGTTGCCATTGCTGCAGGCGCAGAACTGGTAGGT
ATGGAAGATCTATACATTGAATCAATATTGGCAATTAGCCATATTAGTCATTGGTTATATAGCATAAATC
AATATTGGCTATTGGCCATTGCATACGTTGTATCTATATCATAATATGTACATTTATATTGGCTCATGTC
CAATATGACCGC
Features (pLannotate 1.2.2; 18 found; start..end, strand, type, name):
      7..386     +  enhancer       CMV enhancer: human cytomegalovirus immediate early enhancer
    388..587     +  promoter       CMV promoter: human cytomegalovirus (CMV) immediate early promoter
    655..693     +  misc_feature   Ad SA (fragment): adenovirus major late transcript splice acceptor (Friedrich and Soriano, 1991)
    726..935     -  CDS            PTP (fragment): TERM_ADE02 - Experimental evidence at protein level: Swiss-Prot protein existence level 1. Protein covalently bound to the viral DNA that acts as a primer for viral genomic replication by DNA strand displacement. Assembles on the viral origin of replication in an initiation complex with viral polymerase, DBP, host NFIA and host POU2F1/OCT1. During initiation, the polymerase covalently couples the first dCTP with Ser- 580 of pTP. The terminal protein stimulates the template activity over 20 fold compared to protein-free templates. Neo-synthesized viral genomes are linked to two preterminal prot
    966..1055    +  intron         chimeric intron (fragment): chimera between introns from adenovirus and immunoglobulin heavy chain genes
   1074..1120    +  CDS            IgH signal sequence (fragment): signal sequence from the mouse immunoglobulin heavy chain variable region
   3108..3695    +  CDS            Cd4 (fragment): CD4_RAT - Experimental evidence at protein level: Swiss-Prot protein existence level 1. Integral membrane glycoprotein that plays an essential role in the immune response and serves multiple functions in responses against both external and internal offenses. In T-cells, functions primarily as a coreceptor for MHC class II molecule:peptide complex. The antigens presented by class II peptides are derived from extracellular proteins while class I peptides are derived from cytosolic proteins. Interacts simultaneously with the T-cell receptor (TCR) and the MHC class II presented by antigen presenti
   3855..3910    +  polyA_signal   β-globin poly(A) signal: rabbit β-globin polyadenylation signal (Gil and Proudfoot, 1987)
   4424..6105    -  rep_origin     oriP (fragment): Epstein-Barr virus oriP replication origin (Yates et al., 2000)
   6232..6336    +  promoter       AmpR promoter: bla
   6337..7197    +  CDS            AmpR: β-lactamase; bla; confers resistance to ampicillin, carbenicillin, and related antibiotics
   7368..7956    +  rep_origin     ori: high-copy-number ColE1/pMB1/pBR322/pUC origin of replication
   8139..8231    +  CDS            lacI (fragment): lac repressor; lacI; The lac repressor binds to the lac operator to inhibit transcription in E. coli. This inhibition can be relieved by adding lactose or isopropyl-β-D-thiogalactopyranoside (IPTG).
   8244..8265    +  protein_bind   CAP binding site: CAP binding activates transcription in the presence of cAMP. E. coli catabolite activator protein
   8280..8310    +  promoter       lac promoter: promoter for the E. coli lac operon
   8318..8334    +  protein_bind   lac operator: The lac repressor binds to the lac operator to inhibit transcription in E. coli. This inhibition can be relieved by adding lactose or isopropyl-β-D-thiogalactopyranoside (IPTG). lac repressor encoded by lacI
   8404..8420    +  promoter       tet promoter (fragment): E. coli promoter for tetracycline efflux protein gene
   8430..8455    -  CDS            bla(M) (fragment): β-lactamase lacking the signal sequence; bla(M); allows cytosolic expression of β-lactamase
