[The description below was written by a language model from this plasmid's Addgene catalogue record and pLannotate feature annotations shown in this document.]
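Description:
BMR1_01g03335-bio-His is a mammalian expression plasmid built on the pTT3 backbone and designed to produce a soluble, secreted form of the Babesia microti protein BMR1_01g03335 for transient expression in mammalian cells. It is propagated in E. coli through a high-copy ColE1/pUC-type origin with ampicillin selection (AmpR with its bla promoter). The backbone also carries an Epstein-Barr virus oriP fragment, which supports episomal maintenance in cells that supply EBNA1. Short lac, tet and bla fragments detected near the bacterial origin appear to be backbone remnants with no stated function.

Expression is driven by the CMV immediate early enhancer and promoter. These are followed by adenovirus-derived leader, splice and chimeric intron sequences; the antisense "PTP" hit in the feature table probably reflects this adenoviral leader region rather than a real coding sequence. An immunoglobulin heavy chain signal sequence fragment lies just upstream of the insert, consistent with directing the protein into the secretory pathway. The gene-synthesised ectodomain, about 1.95 kb, is cloned between retained NotI and AscI sites. All potential N-linked glycosylation sequons were removed by replacing the serine or threonine with alanine, so the parasite protein is not inappropriately glycosylated by the mammalian host. The insert is fused at its C terminus to rat Cd4 domains 3+4, a biotinylation acceptor sequence and a 6xHis tag, and the transcript ends at a rabbit β-globin poly(A) signal. The biotinylation and His tags are listed in the catalogue fields but are not annotated separately in the feature table.

Cotransfection with BirA yields enzymatically monobiotinylated protein. The construct belongs to a library of recombinant B. microti cell surface and secreted proteins made for diagnostics discovery and reverse vaccinology.
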