Addgene plasmid #107667: BMR1_01g03335-bio-His
Purpose: Expresses enzymatically monobiotinylated full-length BMR1_01g03335 ectodomain with no N-linked glycans upon cotransfection with BirA in mammalian cells. Contains a C-terminal rat Cd4 d3+4 tag.
Depositing lab: Gavin Wright. Depositing organization: Wellcome Sanger Institute. Publication: A library of recombinant Babesia microti cell surface and secreted proteins for diagnostics discovery and reverse vaccinology. Elton CM, Rodriguez M, Ben Mamoun C, Lobo CA, Wright GJ. Int J Parasitol. 2019 Feb;49(2):115-125. doi: 10.1016/j.ijpara.2018.10.003. Epub 2018 Oct 24. PubMed 30367868.
Backbone
  Vector backbone: pTT3
  Backbone manufacturer: Yves Durocher
  Backbone size w/o insert (bp): 6670
  Modifications to backbone: Addition of CD4, biotinylation sequence, 6xhis tags
  Vector type: Mammalian Expression
Growth in bacteria
  Bacterial resistance: Ampicillin, 100 μg/mL
  Growth temperature: 37°C
  Growth strain: DH5alpha
  Copy number: High Copy
Gene/Insert
  Gene/Insert name: BMR1_01g03335
  Species: B. microti
  Insert size (bp): 1952
  Mutation: all potential N-linked glycosylation sites (N-X-S/T, where X is not proline) were systematically removed by substituting alanine for serine/threonine at these sites.
  Promoter: CMV
  Tag / fusion protein: ratCD4d3+4,biotinylation sequence, 6xHis (C terminal on backbone)
  Cloning method: Restriction Enzyme; 5′ cloning site NotI (not destroyed); 3′ cloning site AscI (not destroyed)
  Sequencing primers: 5′ CMV-F; 3′ EBVori-F (5'-CCACTCAGTGTTGGCAAATG-3')
Resource information
  A portion of this plasmid was derived from a plasmid made by: Made by gene synthesis. pTT3 was obtained from Yves Durocher, National Research Council of Canada
Terms and licenses: Academic/Nonprofit Terms; Industry Terms: Not Available to Industry
How to cite: BMR1_01g03335-bio-His was a gift from Gavin Wright (Addgene plasmid # 107667 ; http://n2t.net/addgene:107667 ; RRID:Addgene_107667)
